Addgene plasmid #207584: pCEP13
Purpose: TolQR expression vector for purification (TolQ-TolR-TEV-Strep_His)
Depositing lab: Colin Kleanthous. Depositing organization: University of Oxford. Publication: Tunable force transduction through the Escherichia coli cell envelope. Williams-Jones DP, Webby MN, Press CE, Gradon JM, Armstrong SR, Szczepaniak J, Kleanthous C. Proc Natl Acad Sci U S A. 2023 Nov 21;120(47):e2306707120. doi: 10.1073/pnas.2306707120. Epub 2023 Nov 16. PubMed 37972066.
Backbone
  Vector backbone: pT12
  Vector type: Bacterial Expression
Growth in bacteria
  Bacterial resistance: Kanamycin, 50 μg/mL
  Growth temperature: 37°C
  Growth strain: DH5alpha
  Copy number: Unknown
Gene/Insert
  Gene/Insert name: TolQ-TolR-TEV-Strep_His
  Species: E. coli
  Insert size (bp): 1269
  Cloning method: Restriction Enzyme; 5′ cloning site Unknown (unknown if destroyed)
Resource information
  A portion of this plasmid was derived from a plasmid made by: Deme et al., 2021
Terms and licenses: Academic/Nonprofit Terms; Industry Terms: Not Available to Industry
How to cite: pCEP13 was a gift from Colin Kleanthous (Addgene plasmid # 207584 ; http://n2t.net/addgene:207584 ; RRID:Addgene_207584)
