[The description below was written by a language model from this plasmid's Addgene catalogue record and pLannotate feature annotations shown in this document.]
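Description:
pCEP13 is a bacterial expression plasmid of about 6.7 kb, built on the pT12 backbone, for producing the Escherichia coli TolQ–TolR inner-membrane complex for purification. It is propagated in E. coli under kanamycin selection, provided by an aph(3')-Ia (KanR) gene. The copy number is recorded as unknown. The automated annotation does not settle the replicon, because it reports only partial matches to several origins (ColE1/pMB1-type, pSC101 and CloDF13). Short fragments annotated as TcR, lacI and an AmpR promoter look like backbone remnants rather than functional elements.

Expression is driven by the rhaB promoter of the rhaBAD operon, which is tightly induced by L-rhamnose and repressed by glucose. The plasmid carries the two activators this promoter needs, rhaS and rhaR, on the opposite strand upstream of it, so regulation does not depend entirely on host copies. Downstream of the promoter, tolQ and tolR lie as two adjacent, separately annotated reading frames, resembling their native operon arrangement. Only TolR is tagged. Its C terminus is followed by a TEV protease cleavage site, two Strep-tag II motifs and a polyhistidine tag. This allows sequential or alternative affinity capture on Strep-Tactin and metal-chelate resins, with untagged TolQ expected to co-purify through its association with TolR, and TEV digestion can then remove the tags. Transcription ends at the rrnB T1 and T2 terminators, which follow a 5S rRNA segment.

The stated purpose is to purify the TolQR complex, the stator component of the Tol-Pal system, and the associated study concerns force transduction across the E. coli cell envelope. Part of the plasmid derives from a previously published construct.
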