Features (pLannotate 1.2.2; 21 found; start..end, strand, type, name):
    164..282     +  promoter       rhaB promoter: promoter of the E. coli rhaBAD operon, conferring tight induction with L-rhamnose and repression with D-glucose in the presence of RhaR and RhaS (Giacalone et al., 2006)
    309..995     +  CDS            tolQ (sequence withheld): TOLQ_ECOLI - Also known as fii From Escherichia coli (strain K12).
   1002..1427    +  CDS            tolR: TOLR_ECOLI - Experimental evidence at protein level: Swiss-Prot protein existence level 1. (Microbial infection) Involved in the uptake of group A colicins (colicins A, E1, E2, E3, and K) and in the uptake of filamentous phage DNA. From Escherichia coli (strain K12).
   1434..1452    +  CDS            TEV site (fragment): tobacco etch virus (TEV) protease recognition and cleavage site
   1467..1486    +  CDS            Strep-Tag II (fragment): peptide that binds Strep-Tactin®, an engineered form of streptavidin
   1527..1549    +  CDS            Strep-Tag II (fragment): peptide that binds Strep-Tactin®, an engineered form of streptavidin
   1551..1568    +  CDS            7xHis (fragment): 6xHis affinity tag
   1676..1791    +  ncRNA          5S rRNA: Accession: RF00001 - 5S ribosomal RNA
   1795..1881    +  terminator     rrnB T1 terminator: Escherichia coli rrnB; transcription terminator T1 from the E. coli rrnB gene
   1973..2000    +  terminator     rrnB T2 terminator: transcription terminator T2 from the E. coli rrnB gene
   2019..2066    +  promoter       AmpR promoter (fragment): bla
   2072..2887    -  CDS            KanR: aminoglycoside phosphotransferase; aph(3')-Ia; confers resistance to kanamycin in bacteria or G418 (Geneticin®) in eukaryotes
   3009..3344    +  rep_origin     ori (fragment): high-copy-number ColE1/pMB1/pBR322/pUC origin of replication
   3585..3787    +  rep_origin     pSC101 ori (fragment): low-copy replication origin that requires the Rep101 protein
   3828..4509    -  rep_origin     CloDF13 ori (fragment): Plasmids containing the CloDF13 (CDF) origin of replication can be propagated in E. coli cells that contain additional plasmids with compatible origins.
   4534..4631    -  rep_origin     CloDF13 ori (fragment): Plasmids containing the CloDF13 (CDF) origin of replication can be propagated in E. coli cells that contain additional plasmids with compatible origins.
   4728..4792    -  CDS            TcR (fragment): tetracycline efflux protein; tet; confers resistance to tetracycline
   4807..4828    -  protein_bind   CAP binding site: CAP binding activates transcription in the presence of cAMP. E. coli catabolite activator protein
   4841..4934    -  CDS            lacI (fragment): lac repressor; lacI; The lac repressor binds to the lac operator to inhibit transcription in E. coli. This inhibition can be relieved by adding lactose or isopropyl-β-D-thiogalactopyranoside (IPTG).
   4947..5795    -  CDS            rhaR (fragment): transcriptional activator of rhaR and rhaS; E. coli rhaR; needed for rhamnose-dependent activation of the rhaB promoter
   5869..18      -  CDS            rhaS (across the origin): positive regulator of the rhaB promoter; E. coli rhaS; activated by L-rhamnose
>Addgene plasmid #207584 | pCEP13 | addgene full sequence | sequence record 416353 | Addgene NGS Result
ACTATGTAATACGGTCATACTGGCCTCCTGATGTCGTCAACACGGCGAAATAGTAATCACGAGGTCAGGT
TCTTACCTTAAATTTTCGACGGAAAACCACGTAAAAAACGTCGATTTTTCAAGATACAGCGTGAATTTTC
AGGAAATGCGGTGAGCATCACATCACCACAATTCAGCAAATTGTGAACATCATCACGTTCATCTTTCCCT
GGTTGCCAATGGCCCATTTTCTTGTCAGTAACGAGAAGGTCGCGAATCCAGGCGCTTTTTAGACTGGTCG
TAATGAAATTCAGGAGGAATCCATG
[690 nt withheld, positions 306-995]
TAAGCCATGGCCAGAGCGCGTGGACGAGGTCGTCGCGATCTCAAGTCCGAAATCAACATTGTACCGTTGC
TGGACGTACTGCTGGTGCTGTTGCTGATCTTTATGGCGACAGCGCCCATCATCACCCAGAGCGTGGAGGT
CGATCTGCCAGACGCTACTGAATCACAGGCGGTGAGCAGTAACGATAATCCGCCAGTGATTGTTGAAGTG
TCTGGTATTGGTCAGTACACCGTGGTGGTTGAGAAAGATCGCCTGGAGCGTTTACCACCAGAGCAGGTGG
TGGCGGAAGTGTCCAGCCGTTTCAAGGCCAACCCGAAAACGGTCTTTCTGATCGGTGGCGCAAAAGATGT
GCCTTACGATGAAATAATTAAAGCACTGAACTTGTTACATAGTGCGGGTGTGAAATCGGTTGGTTTAATG
ACGCAGCCTATCCTCGAGGAAAACCTGTACTTCCAGGGTCAATTCGGGAGCTGGAGCCACCCGCAGTTCG
AGAAAGGTGGAGGTTCCGGAGGTGGATCGGGAGGTGGATCGTGGAGCCACCCGCAGTTCGAAAAACATCA
CCATCACCATCACTAAAACAGAAAAACCGACTAGCTTGGCTGTTTTGGCGGATGAGAGAAGATTTTCAGC
CTGATACAGATTAAATCAGAACGCAGAAGCGGTCTGATAAAACAGAATTTGCCTGGCGGCAGTAGCGCGG
TGGTCCCACCTGACCCCATGCCGAACTCAGAAGTGAAACGCCGTAGCGCCGATGGTAGTGTGGGGTCTCC
CCATGCGAGAGTAGGGAACTGCCAGGCATCAAATAAAACGAAAGGCTCAGTCGAAAGACTGGGCCTTTCG
TTTTATCTGTTGTTTGTCGGTGAACGCTCTCCTGAGTAGGACAAATCCGCCGGGAGCGGATTTGAACGTT
GCGAAGCAACGGCCCGGAGGGTGGCGGGCAGGACGCCCGCCATAAACTGCCAGGCATCAAATTAAGCAGA
AGGCCATCCTGACGGATGGCCTTTTTGCGTTTCTACAAACTCTTTTGTTTATTTTTCTAAATACATTCAA
ATATGTATCCGCTCATGAGACTAGGCTTAGAAAAACTCATCGAGCATCAAATGAAACTGCAATTTATTCA
TATCAGGATTATCAATACCATATTTTTGAAAAAGCCGTTTCTGTAATGAAGGAGAAAACTCACCGAGGCA
GTTCCATAGGATGGCAAGATCCTGGTATCGGTCTGCGATTCCGACTCGTCCAACATCAATACAACCTATT
AATTTCCCCTCGTCAAAAATAAGGTTATCAAGTGAGAAATCACCATGAGTGACGACTGAATCCGGTGAGA
ATGGCAAAAGTTTATGCATTTCTTTCCAGACTTGTTCAACAGGCCAGCCATTACGCTCGTCATCAAAATC
ACTCGCATCAACCAAACCGTTATTCATTCGTGATTGCGCCTGAGCGAGACGAAATACGCGATCGCTGTTA
AAAGGACAATTACAAACAGGAATCGAATGCAACCGGCGCAGGAACACTGCCAGCGCATCAACAATATTTT
CACCTGAATCAGGATATTCTTCTAATACCTGGAATGCTGTTTTCCCGGGGATCGCAGTGGTGAGTAACCA
TGCATCATCAGGAGTACGGATAAAATGCTTGATGGTCGGAAGAGGCATAAATTCCGTCAGCCAGTTTAGT
CTGACCATCTCATCTGTAACATCATTGGCGACGCTACCTTTGCCATGTTTCAGAAACAACTCTGGCGCAT
CGGGCTTCCCATACAATCGATAGATTGTCGCACCTGATTGCCCGACATTATCGCGAGCCCATTTATACCC
ATATAAATCAGCATCCATGTTGGAATTTAATCGCGGCCTAGAGCAAGACGTTTCCCGTTGAATATGGCTC
ATAACACCCCTTGTATTACTGTTTATGTAAGCAGACAGTTTTATTGTTCATGACCAAAATCCCTTAACGT
GAGTTTTCGTTCCACTGAGCGTCAGACCCCGTAGAAAAGATCAAAGGATCTTCTTGAGATCCTTTTTTTC
TGCGCGTAATCTGCTGCTTGCAAACAAAAAAACCACCGCTACCAGCGGTGGTTTGTTTGCCGGATCAAGA
GCTACCAACTCTTTTTCCGAAGGTAACTGGCTTCAGCAGAGCGCAGATACCAAATACTGTCCTTCTAGTG
TAGCCGTAGTTAGGCCACCACTTCAAGAACTCTGTAGCACCGCCTACATACCTCGCTCTGCTAATCCTGT
TACCAGTGGCTGCTGCCAGTGGCGATAAGTCGTGTCTTACCGGGTTGGACTCAAGACGATAGTTACCGGA
TAAGGCGCAGCGGTCGGGCTGAACGGGGGGTTCGTGCACGGCGCCTGTAGTGCCATTTACCCCCATTCAC
TGCCAGAGCCGTGAGCGCAGCGAACTGAATGTCACGAAAAAGACAGCGACTCAGGTGCCTGATGGTCGGA
GACAAAAGGAATATTCAGCGATTTGCCCGAGCTTGCGAGGGTGCTACTTAAGCCTTTAGGGTTTTAAGGT
CTGTTTTGTAGAGGAGCAAACAGCGTTTGCGACATCCTTTTGTAATACTGCGGAACTGACTAAAGTAGTG
AGTTATACACAGGGCTGGGATCTATTCTTTTTATCTTTTTTTATTCTTTCTTTATTCTATAAATTATAAC
CACTTGAATATAAACAAAAAAAACACACAAAGGTCTAGCGGAATTTACAGAGGGTCTAGCAGAATTTACA
AGTTTTCCAGCAAAGGTCTAGCAGAATTTACAGATACCCACAACTCAAAGGAAAAGGACTAGCTCACTCG
GTCGCTACGCTCCGGGCGTGAGACTGCGGCGGGCGCTGCGGACACATACAAAGTTACCCACAGATTCCGT
GGATAAGCAGGGGACTAACATGTGAGGCAAAACAGCAGGGCCGCGCCGGTGGCGTTTTTCCATAGGCTCC
GCCCTCCTGCCAGAGTTCACATAAACAGACGCTTTTCCGGTGCATCTGTGGGAGCCGTGAGGCTCAACCA
TGAATCTGACAGTACGGGCGAAACCCGACAGGACTTAAAGATCCCCACCGTTTCCGGCGGGTCGCTCCCT
CTTGCGCTCTCCTGTTCCGACCCTGCCGTTTACCGGATACCTGTTCCGCCTTTCTCCCTTACGGGAAGTG
TGGCGCTTTCTCATAGCTCACACACTGGTATCTCGGCTCGGTGTAGGTCGTTCGCTCCAAGCTGGGCTGT
AAGCAAGAACTCCCCGTTCAGCCCGACTGCTGCGCCTTATCCGATAACTGTTCACTTGAGTCCAACCCGG
AAAAGCACGGTAAAACGCCACTGGCAGCAGCCATTGGTAACTGGGAGTTCGCAGAGGATTTGTTTAGCTA
AACACGCGGTTGCTCTTGAAGTGTGCGCCAAAGTCCGGCTACACTGGAAGGACAGATTTGGTTGCTGTGC
TCTGCGAAAGCCAGTTACCACGGTTAAGCAGTTCCCCAACTGACTTAACCTTCGATCAAACCACCTCCCC
AGGTGGTTTTTTCGAAGGTTAAGTCAGTTGGGGAACTGCTTAACCTTCGATCAAACCACCTCCCCAGGTG
GTTTTTTCGTTTACAGGGCAAAAGATTACGCGCAGAAAAAAAGGATCTCAAGAAGATCCTTTGATCTTTT
CTACTGAACCGCTCTAGCTTTCAGTGCAATTTATCTCTTCAAATGTAGCACCTGAAGTCAGCCCCATACG
ATATAAGTTGTAATTCTCATGTTAGTCATGCCCCGCGCCCACCGGAAGGAGCTGACTGGGTTGAAGGCTC
TCAAGGGCATCGGTCGAGATCCCGGTGCCTAATGAGTGAGCTAACTTACATTAATTGCGTTGCGCTCACT
GCCCGCTTTCCAGTCGGGAAACCTGTCGTGCCAGCTGCATTAATGAATCGGCCAACGCGCGGGGAGAGGC
GGTTTGCGTATTGGGCGCCCGATAAGGTTAATTAATCTTTCTGCGAATTGAGATGACGCCCAGCCAGTGG
CGTCATCCCGGTTTCCCGGGTAAACACCACCGAAAAATAGTTACTATCTTCAAAGCCACATTCGGTCGAA
ATATCACTGATTAACAGGCGGCTATGCTGGAGAAGATATTGCGCATGACACACTCTGACCTGTCGCAGAT
ATTGATTGATGGTCATTCCAGTCTGCTGGCGAAATTGCTGACGCAAAACGCGCTCACTGCACGATGCCTC
ATCACAAAATTTATCCAGCGCAAAGGGACTTTTCAGGCTAGCCGCCAGCCGGGTAATCAGCTTATCCAGC
AACGTTTCGCTGGATGTTGGCGGCAACGAATCACTGGTGTAACGATGGCGATTCAGCAACATCACCAACT
GCCCGAACAGCAACTCAGCCATTTCGTTAGCAAACGGCACATGCTGACTACTTTCATGCTCAAGCTGACC
AATAACCTGCCGCGCCTGCGCCATCCCCATGCTACCTAAGCGCCAGTGTGGTTGCCCTGCGCTGGCGTTA
AATCCCGGAATCGCCCCCTGCCAGTCAAGATTCAGCTTCAGACGCTCCGGGCAATAAATAATATTCTGCA
AAACCAGATCGTTAACGGAAGCGTAGGAGTGTTTATCATCAGCATGAATGTAAAAGAGATCGCCACGGGT
AATGCGATAAGGGCGATCGTTGAGTACATGCAGGCCATTACCGCGCCAGACAATCACCAGCTCACAAAAA
TCATGTGTATGTTCAGCAAAGACATCTTGCGGATAACGGTCAGCCACAGCGACTGCCTGCTGGTCGCTGG
CAAAAAAATCATCTTTGAGAAGTTTTAACTGATGCGCCACCGTGGCTACCTCGGCCAGAGAACGAAGTTG
ATTATTCGCAATATGGCGTACAAATACGTTGAGAAGATTCGCGTTATTGCAGAAAGCCATCCCGTCCCTG
GCGAATATCACGCGGTGACCAGTTAAACTCTCGGCGAAAAAGCGTCGAAAAGTGGTTACTGTCGCTGAAT
CCACAGCGATAGGCGATGTCAGTAACGCTGGCCTCGCTGTGGCGTAGCAGATGTCGGGCTTTCATCAGTC
GCAGGCGGTTCAGGTATCGCTGAGGCGTCAGTCCCGTTTGCTGCTTAAGCTGCCGATGTAGCGTACGCAG
TGAAAGAGAAAATTGATCCGCCACGGCATCCCAATTCACCTCATCGGCAAAATGGTCCTCCAGCCAGGCC
AGAAGCAAGTTGAGACGTGATGCGCTGTTTTCCAGGTTCTCCTGCAAACTGCTTTTACGCAGCAAGAGCA
GTAATTGCATAAACAAGATCTCGCGACTGGCGGTCGAGGGTAAATCATTTTCCCCTTCCTGCTGTTCCAT
CTGTGCAACCAGCTGTCGCACCTGCTGCAATACGCTGTGGTTAACGCGCCAGTGAGACGGATACTGCCCA
TCCAGCTCTTGTGGCAGCAACTGATTCAGCCCGGCGAGAAACTGAAATCGATCCGGCGAGCGATACAGCA
CATTGGTCAGACACAGATTATCGGTATGTTCATACAGATGCCGATCATGATCGCGTACGAAACAGACCGT
GCCACCGGTGATGGTATAGGGCTGCCCATTAAACACATGAATACCCGTGCCATGTTCGACAATCACAATT
TCATGAAAATCATGATGATGTTCAGGAAAATCCGCCTGCGGGAGCCGGGGTTCTATCGCCACGGACGCGT
TACCAGACGGAAAAAAATCCAC
